Addgene plasmid #139447: RRL.sin.cPPT.CMV/Flag-NCOA7 variant 6.IRES-puro.WPRE (CG494)
Purpose: Lentiviral vector to ectopically express human NCOA7 isoform 4 from CMV promoter
Depositing lab: Caroline Goujon. Depositing organization: CNRS, Delegation Occitanie Est. Publication: The interferon-inducible isoform of NCOA7 inhibits endosome-mediated viral entry. Doyle T, Moncorge O, Bonaventure B, Pollpeter D, Lussignol M, Tauziet M, Apolonia L, Catanese MT, Goujon C, Malim MH. Nat Microbiol. 2018 Dec;3(12):1369-1376. doi: 10.1038/s41564-018-0273-9. Epub 2018 Nov 26. PubMed 30478388.
Backbone
  Vector backbone: RRL.sin.cPPT.CMV/IRES-puro.WPRE
  Backbone manufacturer: PMID: 24048477
  Vector type: Mammalian Expression, Lentiviral
  Selectable markers: Puromycin
Growth in bacteria
  Bacterial resistance: Ampicillin, 100 μg/mL
  Growth temperature: 37°C
  Growth strain: NEB Stable
  Copy number: High Copy
Gene/Insert
  Gene/Insert name: FLAG-tag NCOA7 variant 6 (coding for isoform 4, the short, interferon-inducble isoform)
  Species: H. sapiens (human)
  Insert size (bp): 682
  Entrez Gene: NCOA7 (a.k.a. ERAP140, ESNA1, NCOA7-AS, Nbla00052, Nbla10993, TLDC4, dJ187J11.3)
  Promoter: CMV
  Tag / fusion protein: FLAG (N terminal on insert)
  Cloning method: Restriction Enzyme; 5′ cloning site BamHI (unknown if destroyed); 3′ cloning site XhoI (unknown if destroyed)
Resource information
  A portion of this plasmid was derived from a plasmid made by: backbone described in PMID: 24048477
Terms and licenses: Academic/Nonprofit Terms; Industry Terms: Not Available to Industry
How to cite: RRL.sin.cPPT.CMV/Flag-NCOA7 variant 6.IRES-puro.WPRE (CG494) was a gift from Caroline Goujon (Addgene plasmid # 139447 ; http://n2t.net/addgene:139447 ; RRID:Addgene_139447)
