[The description below was written by a language model from this plasmid's Addgene catalogue record and pLannotate feature annotations shown in this document.]
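Description:
RRL.sin.cPPT.CMV/Flag-NCOA7 variant 6.IRES-puro.WPRE (CG494) is an 8,683 nt HIV-1-based, self-inactivating lentiviral transfer vector for ectopic expression of human NCOA7 in mammalian cells. It is built on the RRL.sin.cPPT.CMV/IRES-puro.WPRE backbone. In bacteria it is maintained through a high-copy ColE1/pUC-type origin and selected with ampicillin via the β-lactamase gene. The plasmid backbone also carries an f1 origin, an SV40 origin and remnants of lac/lacZα cloning sequences. The viral genome is transcribed from a chimeric RSV promoter fused to a truncated 5' LTR, an arrangement that makes genomic RNA production Tat-independent. This is followed by the Ψ packaging signal with a gag fragment, the Rev response element for Rev-dependent nuclear export, and the cPPT/CTS, which improves nuclear import of the reverse-transcribed genome. The 3' LTR has a U3 deletion, so the integrated provirus lacks LTR promoter activity, and an SV40 polyadenylation signal lies downstream.

The internal cassette uses the CMV immediate-early enhancer and promoter to drive an N-terminally FLAG-tagged NCOA7 transcript variant 6. This variant encodes isoform 4, the short, interferon-inducible form of the protein, and the 682 bp insert was cloned between BamHI and XhoI sites. An EMCV IRES links this open reading frame to puromycin N-acetyltransferase on the same transcript, so puromycin selection enriches for transduced cells that also express the tagged protein. A WPRE downstream enhances transcript stability and expression. The vector is intended for generating stable NCOA7 isoform 4-expressing cell populations, and the associated work concerns this isoform's inhibition of endosome-mediated viral entry.
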