Features (pLannotate 1.2.2; 30 found; start..end, strand, type, name):
     26..130     +  promoter       AmpR promoter: bla
    131..991     +  CDS            AmpR: β-lactamase; bla; confers resistance to ampicillin, carbenicillin, and related antibiotics
   1162..1750    +  rep_origin     ori: high-copy-number ColE1/pMB1/pBR322/pUC origin of replication
   1933..2025    +  CDS            lacI (fragment): lac repressor; lacI; The lac repressor binds to the lac operator to inhibit transcription in E. coli. This inhibition can be relieved by adding lactose or isopropyl-β-D-thiogalactopyranoside (IPTG).
   2038..2059    +  protein_bind   CAP binding site: CAP binding activates transcription in the presence of cAMP. E. coli catabolite activator protein
   2074..2104    +  promoter       lac promoter: promoter for the E. coli lac operon
   2112..2128    +  protein_bind   lac operator: The lac repressor binds to the lac operator to inhibit transcription in E. coli. This inhibition can be relieved by adding lactose or isopropyl-β-D-thiogalactopyranoside (IPTG). lac repressor encoded by lacI
   2173..2191    +  promoter       T3 promoter: promoter for bacteriophage T3 RNA polymerase
   2219..2445    +  promoter       RSV promoter: Rous sarcoma virus enhancer/promoter
   2446..2626    +  LTR            5' LTR (truncated): truncated 5' long terminal repeat (LTR) from HIV-1
   2673..2798    +  misc_feature   HIV-1 Ψ: packaging signal of human immunodeficiency virus type 1
   2782..3145    +  CDS            HIV-1 gag (fragment): gag protein from human immunodeficiency virus 1; gag
   3291..3524    +  misc_feature   RRE: The Rev response element (RRE) of HIV-1 allows for Rev-dependent mRNA export from the nucleus to the cytoplasm.
   3901..4001    +  CDS            Rev (fragment): human immunodeficiency virus 1 (HIV-1) Rev protein; rev; enhances nuclear export of unspliced and incompletely spliced viral mRNAs
   4020..4137    +  misc_feature   cPPT/CTS: central polypurine tract and central termination sequence of HIV-1
   4181..4560    +  enhancer       CMV enhancer: human cytomegalovirus immediate early enhancer
   4561..4764    +  promoter       CMV promoter: human cytomegalovirus (CMV) immediate early promoter
   4760..4793    +  LTR            5' LTR (truncated) (fragment): truncated 5' long terminal repeat (LTR) from HIV-1
   4809..4827    +  promoter       T7 promoter: promoter for bacteriophage T7 RNA polymerase
   4940..5536    +  CDS            NCOA7 (fragment): NCOA7_HUMAN - Also known as ERAP140, ESNA1. Experimental evidence at protein level: Swiss-Prot protein existence level 1. Enhances the transcriptional activities of several nuclear receptors. Involved in the coactivation of different nuclear receptors, such as ESR1, THRB, PPARG and RARA. From Homo sapiens (Human).
   5661..6123    +  misc_feature   IRES: internal ribosome entry site (IRES) of the encephalomyocarditis virus (EMCV)
   6137..6736    +  CDS            PuroR: puromycin N-acetyltransferase; pac from Streptomyces alboniger; confers resistance to puromycin
   6745..7333    +  misc_feature   WPRE: woodchuck hepatitis virus posttranscriptional regulatory element
   7350..7418    +  CDS            nef (fragment): NEF_HV1Z2 - Experimental evidence at protein level: Swiss-Prot protein existence level 1. Extracellular Nef protein targets CD4(+) T-lymphocytes for apoptosis by interacting with CXCR4 surface receptors. From Human immunodeficiency virus type 1 group M subtype D (isolate Z2/CDC-Z34) (HIV-1).
   7420..7653    +  LTR            3' LTR (ΔU3): self-inactivating 3' long terminal repeat (LTR) from HIV-1
   7725..7846    +  polyA_signal   SV40 poly(A) signal: SV40 polyadenylation signal
   7886..8021    +  rep_origin     SV40 ori: SV40 origin of replication
   8042..8060    -  promoter       T7 promoter: promoter for bacteriophage T7 RNA polymerase
   8068..8223    +  CDS            lacZα (fragment): LacZα fragment of β-galactosidase; lacZ fragment
   8228..8656    +  rep_origin     f1 ori (sequence partly withheld): f1 bacteriophage origin of replication; arrow indicates direction of (+) strand synthesis
>Addgene plasmid #139447 | RRL.sin.cPPT.CMV/Flag-NCOA7 variant 6.IRES-puro.WPRE (CG494) | addgene full sequence | sequence record 308460 | Addgene NGS Result
AGGTGGCACTTTTCGGGGAAATGTGCGCGGAACCCCTATTTGTTTATTTTTCTAAATACATTCAAATATG
TATCCGCTCATGAGACAATAACCCTGATAAATGCTTCAATAATATTGAAAAAGGAAGAGTATGAGTATTC
AACATTTCCGTGTCGCCCTTATTCCCTTTTTTGCGGCATTTTGCCTTCCTGTTTTTGCTCACCCAGAAAC
GCTGGTGAAAGTAAAAGATGCTGAAGATCAGTTGGGTGCACGAGTGGGTTACATCGAACTGGATCTCAAC
AGCGGTAAGATCCTTGAGAGTTTTCGCCCCGAAGAACGTTTTCCAATGATGAGCACTTTTAAAGTTCTGC
TATGTGGCGCGGTATTATCCCGTATTGACGCCGGGCAAGAGCAACTCGGTCGCCGCATACACTATTCTCA
GAATGACTTGGTTGAGTACTCACCAGTCACAGAAAAGCATCTTACGGATGGCATGACAGTAAGAGAATTA
TGCAGTGCTGCCATAACCATGAGTGATAACACTGCGGCCAACTTACTTCTGACAACGATCGGAGGACCGA
AGGAGCTAACCGCTTTTTTGCACAACATGGGGGATCATGTAACTCGCCTTGATCGTTGGGAACCGGAGCT
GAATGAAGCCATACCAAACGACGAGCGTGACACCACGATGCCTGTAGCAATGGCAACAACGTTGCGCAAA
CTATTAACTGGCGAACTACTTACTCTAGCTTCCCGGCAACAATTAATAGACTGGATGGAGGCGGATAAAG
TTGCAGGACCACTTCTGCGCTCGGCCCTTCCGGCTGGCTGGTTTATTGCTGATAAATCTGGAGCCGGTGA
GCGTGGGTCTCGCGGTATCATTGCAGCACTGGGGCCAGATGGTAAGCCCTCCCGTATCGTAGTTATCTAC
ACGACGGGGAGTCAGGCAACTATGGATGAACGAAATAGACAGATCGCTGAGATAGGTGCCTCACTGATTA
AGCATTGGTAACTGTCAGACCAAGTTTACTCATATATACTTTAGATTGATTTAAAACTTCATTTTTAATT
TAAAAGGATCTAGGTGAAGATCCTTTTTGATAATCTCATGACCAAAATCCCTTAACGTGAGTTTTCGTTC
CACTGAGCGTCAGACCCCGTAGAAAAGATCAAAGGATCTTCTTGAGATCCTTTTTTTCTGCGCGTAATCT
GCTGCTTGCAAACAAAAAAACCACCGCTACCAGCGGTGGTTTGTTTGCCGGATCAAGAGCTACCAACTCT
TTTTCCGAAGGTAACTGGCTTCAGCAGAGCGCAGATACCAAATACTGTTCTTCTAGTGTAGCCGTAGTTA
GGCCACCACTTCAAGAACTCTGTAGCACCGCCTACATACCTCGCTCTGCTAATCCTGTTACCAGTGGCTG
CTGCCAGTGGCGATAAGTCGTGTCTTACCGGGTTGGACTCAAGACGATAGTTACCGGATAAGGCGCAGCG
GTCGGGCTGAACGGGGGGTTCGTGCACACAGCCCAGCTTGGAGCGAACGACCTACACCGAACTGAGATAC
CTACAGCGTGAGCTATGAGAAAGCGCCACGCTTCCCGAAGGGAGAAAGGCGGACAGGTATCCGGTAAGCG
GCAGGGTCGGAACAGGAGAGCGCACGAGGGAGCTTCCAGGGGGAAACGCCTGGTATCTTTATAGTCCTGT
CGGGTTTCGCCACCTCTGACTTGAGCGTCGATTTTTGTGATGCTCGTCAGGGGGGCGGAGCCTATGGAAA
AACGCCAGCAACGCGGCCTTTTTACGGTTCCTGGCCTTTTGCTGGCCTTTTGCTCACATGTTCTTTCCTG
CGTTATCCCCTGATTCTGTGGATAACCGTATTACCGCCTTTGAGTGAGCTGATACCGCTCGCCGCAGCCG
AACGACCGAGCGCAGCGAGTCAGTGAGCGAGGAAGCGGAAGAGCGCCCAATACGCAAACCGCCTCTCCCC
GCGCGTTGGCCGATTCATTAATGCAGCTGGCACGACAGGTTTCCCGACTGGAAAGCGGGCAGTGAGCGCA
ACGCAATTAATGTGAGTTAGCTCACTCATTAGGCACCCCAGGCTTTACACTTTATGCTTCCGGCTCGTAT
GTTGTGTGGAATTGTGAGCGGATAACAATTTCACACAGGAAACAGCTATGACCATGATTACGCCAAGCGC
GCAATTAACCCTCACTAAAGGGAACAAAAGCTGGAGCTGCAAGCTTAATGTAGTCTTATGCAATACTCTT
GTAGTCTTGCAACATGGTAACGATGAGTTAGCAACATGCCTTACAAGGAGAGAAAAAGCACCGTGCATGC
CGATTGGTGGAAGTAAGGTGGTACGATCGTGCCTTATTAGGAAGGCAACAGACGGGTCTGACATGGATTG
GACGAACCACTGAATTGCCGCATTGCAGAGATATTGTATTTAAGTGCCTAGCTCGATACATAAACGGGTC
TCTCTGGTTAGACCAGATCTGAGCCTGGGAGCTCTCTGGCTAACTAGGGAACCCACTGCTTAAGCCTCAA
TAAAGCTTGCCTTGAGTGCTTCAAGTAGTGTGTGCCCGTCTGTTGTGTGACTCTGGTAACTAGAGATCCC
TCAGACCCTTTTAGTCAGTGTGGAAAATCTCTAGCAGTGGCGCCCGAACAGGGACTTGAAAGCGAAAGGG
AAACCAGAGGAGCTCTCTCGACGCAGGACTCGGCTTGCTGAAGCGCGCACGGCAAGAGGCGAGGGGCGGC
GACTGGTGAGTACGCCAAAAATTTTGACTAGCGGAGGCTAGAAGGAGAGAGATGGGTGCGAGAGCGTCAG
TATTAAGCGGGGGAGAATTAGATCGCGATGGGAAAAAATTCGGTTAAGGCCAGGGGGAAAGAAAAAATAT
AAATTAAAACATATAGTATGGGCAAGCAGGGAGCTAGAACGATTCGCAGTTAATCCTGGCCTGTTAGAAA
CATCAGAAGGCTGTAGACAAATACTGGGACAGCTACAACCATCCCTTCAGACAGGATCAGAAGAACTTAG
ATCATTATATAATACAGTAGCAACCCTCTATTGTGTGCATCAAAGGATAGAGATAAAAGACACCAAGGAA
GCTTTAGACAAGATAGAGGAAGAGCAAAACAAAAGTAAGACCACCGCACAGCAAGCGGCCGCTGATCTTC
AGACCTGGAGGAGGAGATATGAGGGACAATTGGAGAAGTGAATTATATAAATATAAAGTAGTAAAAATTG
AACCATTAGGAGTAGCACCCACCAAGGCAAAGAGAAGAGTGGTGCAGAGAGAAAAAAGAGCAGTGGGAAT
AGGAGCTTTGTTCCTTGGGTTCTTGGGAGCAGCAGGAAGCACTATGGGCGCAGCGTCAATGACGCTGACG
GTACAGGCCAGACAATTATTGTCTGGTATAGTGCAGCAGCAGAACAATTTGCTGAGGGCTATTGAGGCGC
AACAGCATCTGTTGCAACTCACAGTCTGGGGCATCAAGCAGCTCCAGGCAAGAATCCTGGCTGTGGAAAG
ATACCTAAAGGATCAACAGCTCCTGGGGATTTGGGGTTGCTCTGGAAAACTCATTTGCACCACTGCTGTG
CCTTGGAATGCTAGTTGGAGTAATAAATCTCTGGAACAGATTTGGAATCACACGACCTGGATGGAGTGGG
ACAGAGAAATTAACAATTACACAAGCTTAATACACTCCTTAATTGAAGAATCGCAAAACCAGCAAGAAAA
GAATGAACAAGAATTATTGGAATTAGATAAATGGGCAAGTTTGTGGAATTGGTTTAACATAACAAATTGG
CTGTGGTATATAAAATTATTCATAATGATAGTAGGAGGCTTGGTAGGTTTAAGAATAGTTTTTGCTGTAC
TTTCTATAGTGAATAGAGTTAGGCAGGGATATTCACCATTATCGTTTCAGACCCACCTCCCAACCCCGAG
GGGACCCGACAGGCCCGAAGGAATAGAAGAAGAAGGTGGAGAGAGAGACAGAGACAGATCCATTCGATTA
GTGAACGGATCTCGACGGTATCGGTTAACTTTTAAAAGAAAAGGGGGGATTGGGGGGTACAGTGCAGGGG
AAAGAATAGTAGACATAATAGCAACAGACATACAAACTAAAGAATTACAAAAACAAATTACAAAAATTCA
AAATTTTATCGATGCGCTGCTTCGCGATGTACGGGCCAGATATACGCGTTGACATTGATTATTGACTAGT
TATTAATAGTAATCAATTACGGGGTCATTAGTTCATAGCCCATATATGGAGTTCCGCGTTACATAACTTA
CGGTAAATGGCCCGCCTGGCTGACCGCCCAACGACCCCCGCCCATTGACGTCAATAATGACGTATGTTCC
CATAGTAACGCCAATAGGGACTTTCCATTGACGTCAATGGGTGGAGTATTTACGGTAAACTGCCCACTTG
GCAGTACATCAAGTGTATCATATGCCAAGTACGCCCCCTATTGACGTCAATGACGGTAAATGGCCCGCCT
GGCATTATGCCCAGTACATGACCTTATGGGACTTTCCTACTTGGCAGTACATCTACGTATTAGTCATCGC
TATTACCATGGTGATGCGGTTTTGGCAGTACATCAATGGGCGTGGATAGCGGTTTGACTCACGGGGATTT
CCAAGTCTCCACCCCATTGACGTCAATGGGAGTTTGTTTTGGCACCAAAATCAACGGGACTTTCCAAAAT
GTCGTAACAACTCCGCCCCATTGACGCAAATGGGCGGTAGGCGTGTACGGTGGGAGGTCTATATAAGCAG
AGCTCTCTGGCTAACTAGAGAACCCACTGCTTACTGGCTTATCGAAATTAATACGACTCACTATAGGGAG
ACCCAAGCTTGGTACCGAGCTCGGATCCATGGACTACAAAGACGACGACAAAAGAGGCCAAAGATTACCC
TTGGACATCCAGATTTTCTATTGTGCCAGACCTGACGAAGAGCCTTTTGTGAAGATCATCACTGTTGAAG
AGGCAAAGCGCAGGAAGAGCACATGCAGCTACTATGAAGACGAGGACGAAGAGGTGCTGCCTGTCCTACG
GCCCCACAGCGCGCTCCTGGAGAATATGCACATCGAGCAGCTGGCCCGACGCCTTCCTGCAAGGGTGCAA
GGGTATCCATGGAGACTGGCCTATAGCACGTTAGAGCACGGGACCAGCTTAAAGACGCTCTACCGGAAAT
CGGCATCACTAGACAGTCCTGTCCTATTGGTCATCAAAGATATGGATAATCAGATTTTTGGAGCATATGC
AACTCATCCTTTCAAGTTCAGTGACCACTATTATGGCACAGGCGAAACTTTTCTCTACACATTCAGCCCT
CATTTTAAGGTCTTTAAGTGGAGTGGAGAAAATTCATACTTTATCAATGGAGACATAAGTTCTTTAGAAC
TTGGTGGTGGAGGGGGACGATTTGGTTTATGGCTAGATGCTGATTTATACCACGGACGAAGCAACTCTTG
CAGCACTTTCAATAATGATATTCTTTCCAAAAAGGAAGACTTCATAGTTCAGGATCTGGAGGTGTGGGCA
TTTGATTGACTCGAGGTTAACGAATTCCGCCCCCCCCCCCTAACGTTACTGGCCGAAGCCGCTTGGAATA
AGGCCGGTGTGCGTTTGTCTATATGTTATTTTCCACCATATTGCCGTCTTTTGGCAATGTGAGGGCCCGG
AAACCTGGCCCTGTCTTCTTGACGAGCATTCCTAGGGGTCTTTCCCCTCTCGCCAAAGGAATGCAAGGTC
TGTTGAATGTCGTGAAGGAAGCAGTTCCTCTGGAAGCTTCTTGAAGACAAACAACGTCTGTAGCGACCCT
TTGCAGGCAGCGGAACCCCCCACCTGGCGACAGGTGCCTCTGCGGCCAAAAGCCACGTGTATAAGATACA
CCTGCAAAGGCGGCACAACCCCAGTGCCACGTTGTGAGTTGGATAGTTGTGGAAAGAGTCAAATGGCTCT
CCTCAAGCGTATTCAACAAGGGGCTGAAGGATGCCCAGAAGGTACCCCATTGTATGGGATCTGATCTGGG
GCCTCGGTGCACATGCTTTACATGTGTTTAGTCGAGGTTAAAAAAACGTCTAGGCCCCCCGAACCACGGG
GACGTGGTTTTCCTTTGAAAAACACGATGATAATATGGCCACAACCATGACCGAGTACAAGCCCACGGTG
CGCCTCGCCACCCGCGACGACGTCCCCCGGGCCGTACGCACCCTCGCCGCCGCGTTCGCCGACTACCCCG
CCACGCGCCACACCGTTGACCCGGACCGCCACATCGAGCGGGTCACCGAGCTGCAAGAACTCTTCCTCAC
GCGCGTCGGGCTCGACATCGGCAAGGTGTGGGTCGCGGACGACGGCGCCGCGGTGGCGGTCTGGACCACG
CCGGAGAGCGTCGAAGCGGGGGCGGTGTTCGCCGAGATCGGCCCGCGCATGGCCGAGTTGAGCGGTTCCC
GGCTGGCCGCGCAGCAACAGATGGAAGGCCTCCTGGCGCCGCACCGGCCCAAGGAGCCCGCGTGGTTCCT
GGCCACCGTCGGCGTCTCGCCCGACCACCAGGGCAAGGGTCTGGGCAGCGCCGTCGTGCTCCCCGGAGTG
GAGGCGGCCGAGCGCGCCGGGGTGCCCGCCTTCCTGGAGACCTCCGCGCCCCGCAACCTCCCCTTCTACG
AGCGGCTCGGCTTCACCGTCACCGCCGACGTCGAGGTGCCCGAAGGACCGCGCACCTGGTGCATGACCCG
CAAGCCCGGTGCCTGAATGTCGACAATCAACCTCTGGATTACAAAATTTGTGAAAGATTGACTGGTATTC
TTAACTATGTTGCTCCTTTTACGCTATGTGGATACGCTGCTTTAATGCCTTTGTATCATGCTATTGCTTC
CCGTATGGCTTTCATTTTCTCCTCCTTGTATAAATCCTGGTTGCTGTCTCTTTATGAGGAGTTGTGGCCC
GTTGTCAGGCAACGTGGCGTGGTGTGCACTGTGTTTGCTGACGCAACCCCCACTGGTTGGGGCATTGCCA
CCACCTGTCAGCTCCTTTCCGGGACTTTCGCTTTCCCCCTCCCTATTGCCACGGCGGAACTCATCGCCGC
CTGCCTTGCCCGCTGCTGGACAGGGGCTCGGCTGTTGGGCACTGACAATTCCGTGGTGTTGTCGGGGAAG
CTGACGTCCTTTCCATGGCTGCTCGCCTGTGTTGCCACCTGGATTCTGCGCGGGACGTCCTTCTGCTACG
TCCCTTCGGCCCTCAATCCAGCGGACCTTCCTTCCCGCGGCCTGCTGCCGGCTCTGCGGCCTCTTCCGCG
TCTTCGCCTTCGCCCTCAGACGAGTCGGATCTCCCTTTGGGCCGCCTCCCCGCCTGGAATTCGAGCTCGG
TACCTTTAAGACCAATGACTTACAAGGCAGCTGTAGATCTTAGCCACTTTTTAAAAGAAAAGGGGGGACT
GGAAGGGCTAATTCACTCCCAACGAAGACAAGATCTGCTTTTTGCTTGTACTGGGTCTCTCTGGTTAGAC
CAGATCTGAGCCTGGGAGCTCTCTGGCTAACTAGGGAACCCACTGCTTAAGCCTCAATAAAGCTTGCCTT
GAGTGCTTCAAGTAGTGTGTGCCCGTCTGTTGTGTGACTCTGGTAACTAGAGATCCCTCAGACCCTTTTA
GTCAGTGTGGAAAATCTCTAGCAGTAGTAGTTCATGTCATCTTATTATTCAGTATTTATAACTTGCAAAG
AAATGAATATCAGAGAGTGAGAGGAACTTGTTTATTGCAGCTTATAATGGTTACAAATAAAGCAATAGCA
TCACAAATTTCACAAATAAAGCATTTTTTTCACTGCATTCTAGTTGTGGTTTGTCCAAACTCATCAATGT
ATCTTATCATGTCTGGCTCTAGCTATCCCGCCCCTAACTCCGCCCATCCCGCCCCTAACTCCGCCCAGTT
CCGCCCATTCTCCGCCCCATGGCTGACTAATTTTTTTTATTTATGCAGAGGCCGAGGCCGCCTCGGCCTC
TGAGCTATTCCAGAAGTAGTGAGGAGGCTTTTTTGGAGGCCTAGGGACGTACCCAATTCGCCCTATAGTG
AGTCGTATTACGCGCGCTCACTGGCCGTCGTTTTACAACGTCGTGACTGGGAAAACCCTGGCGTTACCCA
ACTTAATCGCCTTGCAGCACATCCCCCTTTCGCCAGCTGGCGTAATAGCGAAGAGGCCCGCACCGATCGC
CCTTCCCAACAGTTGCGCAGCCTGAATGGCGAATGGG
[124 nt withheld, positions 8228-8351]
C
[91 nt withheld, positions 8353-8443]
A
[49 nt withheld, positions 8445-8493]
CCTTTGACGTTGGAGTCCACGTTCTTT
[37 nt withheld, positions 8521-8557]
ACCCTATCTCGGTCTATTCTTTTGATTTATAAGGGATTTTGCCGATTTCGGCCTATTGGTTAAAAAATGA
GCTGATTTAACAAAAATTTAACGCGAATTTTAACAAAATATTAACGCTTACAATTT
